>Addgene plasmid #139663 | pORANGE Cacnb4-GFP KI | addgene full sequence | sequence record 291891 | Addgene NGS Result
ACGGTTCCTGGCCTTTTGCTGGCCTTTTGCTCACATGTGAGGGCCTATTTCCCATGATTCCTTCATATTT
GCATATACGATACAAGGCTGTTAGAGAGATAATTGGAATTAATTTGACTGTAAACACAAAGATATTAGTA
CAAAATACGTGACGTAGAAAGTAATAATTTCTTGGGTAGTTTGCAGTTTTAAAATTATGTTTTAAAATGG
ACTATCATATGCTTACCGTAACTTGAAAGTATTTCGATTTCTTGGCTTTATATATCTTGTGGAAAGGACG
AAACACCGGCAGCCTCAAAGCCTATGTGTTTTAGAGCTAGAAATAGCAAGTTAAAATAAGGCTAGTCCGT
TATCAACTTGAAAAAGTGGCACCGAGTCGGTGCTTTTTTGTTTTAGAGCTAGAAATAGCAAGTTAAAATA
AGGCTAGTCCGTTTTTAGCGCGTGCGCCAATTCTGCAGACAAATGGCTCTAGAAGCTTGGCAGCCTCAAA
GCCTATGTGGGAGGTGCTAGCGGAGTGAGCAAGGGCGAGGAGCTGTTCACCGGGGTGGTGCCCATCCTGG
TCGAGCTGGACGGCGACGTAAACGGCCACAAGTTCAGCGTGTCCGGCGAGGGCGAGGGCGATGCCACCTA
CGGCAAGCTGACCCTGAAGTTCATCTGCACCACCGGCAAGCTGCCCGTGCCCTGGCCCACCCTCGTGACC
ACCCTGACCTACGGCGTGCAGTGCTTCAGCCGCTACCCCGACCACATGAAGCAGCACGACTTCTTCAAGT
CCGCCATGCCCGAAGGCTACGTCCAGGAGCGCACCATCTTCTTCAAGGACGACGGCAACTACAAGACCCG
CGCCGAGGTGAAGTTCGAGGGCGACACCCTGGTGAACCGCATCGAGCTGAAGGGCATCGACTTCAAGGAG
GACGGCAACATCCTGGGGCACAAGCTGGAGTACAACTACAACAGCCACAACGTCTATATCATGGCCGACA
AGCAGAAGAACGGCATCAAGGTGAACTTCAAGATCCGCCACAACATCGAGGACGGCAGCGTGCAGCTCGC
CGACCACTACCAGCAGAACACCCCCATCGGCGACGGCCCCGTGCTGCTGCCCGACAACCACTACCTGAGC
ACCCAGTCCGCCCTGAGCAAAGACCCCAACGAGAAGCGCGATCACATGGTCCTGCTGGAGTTCGTGACCG
CCGCCGGGATCACTCTCGGCATGGACGAGCTGTACAAGAGCGCTTGAGGCAGCCTCAAAGCCTATGTGGG
CTCGAGGATCCTAGGACGCGTCCTAGGACGCGTCCAGAGGTACCCGTTACATAACTTACGGTAAATGGCC
CGCCTGGCTGACCGCCCAACGACCCCCGCCCATTGACGTCAATAGTAACGCCAATAGGGACTTTCCATTG
ACGTCAATGGGTGGAGTATTTACGGTAAACTGCCCACTTGGCAGTACATCAAGTGTATCATATGCCAAGT
ACGCCCCCTATTGACGTCAATGACGGTAAATGGCCCGCCTGGCATTGTGCCCAGTACATGACCTTATGGG
ACTTTCCTACTTGGCAGTACATCTACGTATTAGTCATCGCTATTACCATGGTCGAGGTGAGCCCCACGTT
CTGCTTCACTCTCCCCATCTCCCCCCCCTCCCCACCCCCAATTTTGTATTTATTTATTTTTTAATTATTT
TGTGCAGCGATGGGGGCGGGGGGGGGGGGGGGGCGCGCGCCAGGCGGGGCGGGGCGGGGCGAGGGGCGGG
GCGGGGCGAGGCGGAGAGGTGCGGCGGCAGCCAATCAGAGCGGCGCGCTCCGAAAGTTTCCTTTTATGGC
GAGGCGGCGGCGGCGGCGGCCCTATAAAAAGCGAAGCGCGCGGCGGGCGGGAGTCGCTGCGCGCTGCCTT
CGCCCCGTGCCCCGCTCCGCCGCCGCCTCGCGCCGCCCGCCCCGGCTCTGACTGACCGCGTTACTCCCAC
AGGTGAGCGGGCGGGACGGCCCTTCTCCTCCGGGCTGTAATTAGCTGAGCAAGAGGTAAGGGTTTAAGGG
ATGGTTGGTTGGTGGGGTATTAATGTTTAATTACCTGGAGCACCTGCCTGAAATCACTTTTTTTCAGGTT
GGACCGGTGCCACCATGTACCCATACGATGTTCCAGATTACGCTTCGCCGAAGAAAAAGCGCAAGGTCGA
AGCGTCCGACAAGAAGTACAGCATCGGCCTGGACATCGGCACCAACTCTGTGGGCTGGGCCGTGATCACC
GACGAGTACAAGGTGCCCAGCAAGAAATTCAAGGTGCTGGGCAACACCGACCGGCACAGCATCAAGAAGA
ACCTGATCGGAGCCCTGCTGTTCGACAGCGGCGAAACAGCCGAGGCCACCCGGCTGAAGAGAACCGCCAG
AAGAAGATACACCAGACGGAAGAACCGGATCTGCTATCTGCAAGAGATCTTCAGCAACGAGATGGCCAAG
GTGGACGACAGCTTCTTCCACAGACTGGAAGAGTCCTTCCTGGTGGAAGAGGATAAGAAGCACGAGCGGC
ACCCCATCTTCGGCAACATCGTGGACGAGGTGGCCTACCACGAGAAGTACCCCACCATCTACCACCTGAG
AAAGAAACTGGTGGACAGCACCGACAAGGCCGACCTGCGGCTGATCTATCTGGCCCTGGCCCACATGATC
AAGTTCCGGGGCCACTTCCTGATCGAGGGCGACCTGAACCCCGACAACAGCGACGTGGACAAGCTGTTCA
TCCAGCTGGTGCAGACCTACAACCAGCTGTTCGAGGAAAACCCCATCAACGCCAGCGGCGTGGACGCCAA
GGCCATCCTGTCTGCCAGACTGAGCAAGAGCAGACGGCTGGAAAATCTGATCGCCCAGCTGCCCGGCGAG
AAGAAGAATGGCCTGTTCGGAAACCTGATTGCCCTGAGCCTGGGCCTGACCCCCAACTTCAAGAGCAACT
TCGACCTGGCCGAGGATGCCAAACTGCAGCTGAGCAAGGACACCTACGACGACGACCTGGACAACCTGCT
GGCCCAGATCGGCGACCAGTACGCCGACCTGTTTCTGGCCGCCAAGAACCTGTCCGACGCCATCCTGCTG
AGCGACATCCTGAGAGTGAACACCGAGATCACCAAGGCCCCCCTGAGCGCCTCTATGATCAAGAGATACG
ACGAGCACCACCAGGACCTGACCCTGCTGAAAGCTCTCGTGCGGCAGCAGCTGCCTGAGAAGTACAAAGA
GATTTTCTTCGACCAGAGCAAGAACGGCTACGCCGGCTACATTGACGGCGGAGCCAGCCAGGAAGAGTTC
TACAAGTTCATCAAGCCCATCCTGGAAAAGATGGACGGCACCGAGGAACTGCTCGTGAAGCTGAACAGAG
AGGACCTGCTGCGGAAGCAGCGGACCTTCGACAACGGCAGCATCCCCCACCAGATCCACCTGGGAGAGCT
GCACGCCATTCTGCGGCGGCAGGAAGATTTTTACCCATTCCTGAAGGACAACCGGGAAAAGATCGAGAAG
ATCCTGACCTTCCGCATCCCCTACTACGTGGGCCCTCTGGCCAGGGGAAACAGCAGATTCGCCTGGATGA
CCAGAAAGAGCGAGGAAACCATCACCCCCTGGAACTTCGAGGAAGTGGTGGACAAGGGCGCTTCCGCCCA
GAGCTTCATCGAGCGGATGACCAACTTCGATAAGAACCTGCCCAACGAGAAGGTGCTGCCCAAGCACAGC
CTGCTGTACGAGTACTTCACCGTGTATAACGAGCTGACCAAAGTGAAATACGTGACCGAGGGAATGAGAA
AGCCCGCCTTCCTGAGCGGCGAGCAGAAAAAGGCCATCGTGGACCTGCTGTTCAAGACCAACCGGAAAGT
GACCGTGAAGCAGCTGAAAGAGGACTACTTCAAGAAAATCGAGTGCTTCGACTCCGTGGAAATCTCCGGC
GTGGAAGATCGGTTCAACGCCTCCCTGGGCACATACCACGATCTGCTGAAAATTATCAAGGACAAGGACT
TCCTGGACAATGAGGAAAACGAGGACATTCTGGAAGATATCGTGCTGACCCTGACACTGTTTGAGGACAG
AGAGATGATCGAGGAACGGCTGAAAACCTATGCCCACCTGTTCGACGACAAAGTGATGAAGCAGCTGAAG
CGGCGGAGATACACCGGCTGGGGCAGGCTGAGCCGGAAGCTGATCAACGGCATCCGGGACAAGCAGTCCG
GCAAGACAATCCTGGATTTCCTGAAGTCCGACGGCTTCGCCAACAGAAACTTCATGCAGCTGATCCACGA
CGACAGCCTGACCTTTAAAGAGGACATCCAGAAAGCCCAGGTGTCCGGCCAGGGCGATAGCCTGCACGAG
CACATTGCCAATCTGGCCGGCAGCCCCGCCATTAAGAAGGGCATCCTGCAGACAGTGAAGGTGGTGGACG
AGCTCGTGAAAGTGATGGGCCGGCACAAGCCCGAGAACATCGTGATCGAAATGGCCAGAGAGAACCAGAC
CACCCAGAAGGGACAGAAGAACAGCCGCGAGAGAATGAAGCGGATCGAAGAGGGCATCAAAGAGCTGGGC
AGCCAGATCCTGAAAGAACACCCCGTGGAAAACACCCAGCTGCAGAACGAGAAGCTGTACCTGTACTACC
TGCAGAATGGGCGGGATATGTACGTGGACCAGGAACTGGACATCAACCGGCTGTCCGACTACGATGTGGA
CCATATCGTGCCTCAGAGCTTTCTGAAGGACGACTCCATCGACAACAAGGTGCTGACCAGAAGCGACAAG
AACCGGGGCAAGAGCGACAACGTGCCCTCCGAAGAGGTCGTGAAGAAGATGAAGAACTACTGGCGGCAGC
TGCTGAACGCCAAGCTGATTACCCAGAGAAAGTTCGACAATCTGACCAAGGCCGAGAGAGGCGGCCTGAG
CGAACTGGATAAGGCCGGCTTCATCAAGAGACAGCTGGTGGAAACCCGGCAGATCACAAAGCACGTGGCA
CAGATCCTGGACTCCCGGATGAACACTAAGTACGACGAGAATGACAAGCTGATCCGGGAAGTGAAAGTGA
TCACCCTGAAGTCCAAGCTGGTGTCCGATTTCCGGAAGGATTTCCAGTTTTACAAAGTGCGCGAGATCAA
CAACTACCACCACGCCCACGACGCCTACCTGAACGCCGTCGTGGGAACCGCCCTGATCAAAAAGTACCCT
AAGCTGGAAAGCGAGTTCGTGTACGGCGACTACAAGGTGTACGACGTGCGGAAGATGATCGCCAAGAGCG
AGCAGGAAATCGGCAAGGCTACCGCCAAGTACTTCTTCTACAGCAACATCATGAACTTTTTCAAGACCGA
GATTACCCTGGCCAACGGCGAGATCCGGAAGCGGCCTCTGATCGAGACAAACGGCGAAACCGGGGAGATC
GTGTGGGATAAGGGCCGGGATTTTGCCACCGTGCGGAAAGTGCTGAGCATGCCCCAAGTGAATATCGTGA
AAAAGACCGAGGTGCAGACAGGCGGCTTCAGCAAAGAGTCTATCCTGCCCAAGAGGAACAGCGATAAGCT
GATCGCCAGAAAGAAGGACTGGGACCCTAAGAAGTACGGCGGCTTCGACAGCCCCACCGTGGCCTATTCT
GTGCTGGTGGTGGCCAAAGTGGAAAAGGGCAAGTCCAAGAAACTGAAGAGTGTGAAAGAGCTGCTGGGGA
TCACCATCATGGAAAGAAGCAGCTTCGAGAAGAATCCCATCGACTTTCTGGAAGCCAAGGGCTACAAAGA
AGTGAAAAAGGACCTGATCATCAAGCTGCCTAAGTACTCCCTGTTCGAGCTGGAAAACGGCCGGAAGAGA
ATGCTGGCCTCTGCCGGCGAACTGCAGAAGGGAAACGAACTGGCCCTGCCCTCCAAATATGTGAACTTCC
TGTACCTGGCCAGCCACTATGAGAAGCTGAAGGGCTCCCCCGAGGATAATGAGCAGAAACAGCTGTTTGT
GGAACAGCACAAGCACTACCTGGACGAGATCATCGAGCAGATCAGCGAGTTCTCCAAGAGAGTGATCCTG
GCCGACGCTAATCTGGACAAAGTGCTGTCCGCCTACAACAAGCACCGGGATAAGCCCATCAGAGAGCAGG
CCGAGAATATCATCCACCTGTTTACCCTGACCAATCTGGGAGCCCCTGCCGCCTTCAAGTACTTTGACAC
CACCATCGACCGGAAGAGGTACACCAGCACCAAAGAGGTGCTGGACGCCACCCTGATCCACCAGAGCATC
ACCGGCCTGTACGAGACACGGATCGACCTGTCTCAGCTGGGAGGCGACAGCCCCAAGAAGAAGAGAAAGG
TGGAGGCCAGCTAAGAATTCTAACTAGAGCTCGCTGATCAGCCTCGACTGTGCCTTCTAGTTGCCAGCCA
TCTGTTGTTTGCCCCTCCCCCGTGCCTTCCTTGACCCTGGAAGGTGCCACTCCCACTGTCCTTTCCTAAT
AAAATGAGGAAATTGCATCGCATTGTCTGAGTAGGTGTCATTCTATTCTGGGGGGTGGGGTGGGGCAGGA
CAGCAAGGGGGAGGATTGGGAAGAGAATAGCAGGCATGCTGGGGAGCGGCCGCAGGAACCCCTAGTGATG
GAGTTGGCCACTCCCTCTCTGCGCGCTCGCTCGCTCACTGAGGCCGGGCGACCAAAGGTCGCCCGACGCC
CGGGCTTTGCCCGGGCGGCCTCAGTGAGCGAGCGAGCGCGCAGCTGCCTGCAGGGGCGCCTGATGCGGTA
TTTTCTCCTTACGCATCTGTGCGGTATTTCACACCGCATA
[95 nt withheld, positions 6761-6855]
T
[46 nt withheld, positions 6857-6902]
C
[141 nt withheld, positions 6904-7044]
CCTTTGACGTTGGAGTCCACGTTCTTT
[37 nt withheld, positions 7072-7108]
ACTCTATCTCGGGCTATTCTTTTGATTTATAAGGGATTTTGCCGATTTCGGTCTATTGGTTAAAAAATGA
GCTGATTTAACAAAAATTTAACGCGAATTTTAACAAAATATTAACGTTTACAATTTTATGGTGCACTCTC
AGTACAATCTGCTCTGATGCCGCATAGTTAAGCCAGCCCCGACACCCGCCAACACCCGCTGACGCGCCCT
GACGGGCTTGTCTGCTCCCGGCATCCGCTTACAGACAAGCTGTGACCGTCTCCGGGAGCTGCATGTGTCA
GAGGTTTTCACCGTCATCACCGAAACGCGCGAGACGAAAGGGCCTCGTGATACGCCTATTTTTATAGGTT
AATGTCATGATAATAATGGTTTCTTAGACGTCAGGTGGCACTTTTCGGGGAAATGTGCGCGGAACCCCTA
TTTGTTTATTTTTCTAAATACATTCAAATATGTATCCGCTCATGAGACAATAACCCTGATAAATGCTTCA
ATAATATTGAAAAAGGAAGAGTATGAGTATTCAACATTTCCGTGTCGCCCTTATTCCCTTTTTTGCGGCA
TTTTGCCTTCCTGTTTTTGCTCACCCAGAAACGCTGGTGAAAGTAAAAGATGCTGAAGATCAGTTGGGTG
CACGAGTGGGTTACATCGAACTGGATCTCAACAGCGGTAAGATCCTTGAGAGTTTTCGCCCCGAAGAACG
TTTTCCAATGATGAGCACTTTTAAAGTTCTGCTATGTGGCGCGGTATTATCCCGTATTGACGCCGGGCAA
GAGCAACTCGGTCGCCGCATACACTATTCTCAGAATGACTTGGTTGAGTACTCACCAGTCACAGAAAAGC
ATCTTACGGATGGCATGACAGTAAGAGAATTATGCAGTGCTGCCATAACCATGAGTGATAACACTGCGGC
CAACTTACTTCTGACAACGATCGGAGGACCGAAGGAGCTAACCGCTTTTTTGCACAACATGGGGGATCAT
GTAACTCGCCTTGATCGTTGGGAACCGGAGCTGAATGAAGCCATACCAAACGACGAGCGTGACACCACGA
TGCCTGTAGCAATGGCAACAACGTTGCGCAAACTATTAACTGGCGAACTACTTACTCTAGCTTCCCGGCA
ACAATTAATAGACTGGATGGAGGCGGATAAAGTTGCAGGACCACTTCTGCGCTCGGCCCTTCCGGCTGGC
TGGTTTATTGCTGATAAATCTGGAGCCGGTGAGCGTGGAAGCCGCGGTATCATTGCAGCACTGGGGCCAG
ATGGTAAGCCCTCCCGTATCGTAGTTATCTACACGACGGGGAGTCAGGCAACTATGGATGAACGAAATAG
ACAGATCGCTGAGATAGGTGCCTCACTGATTAAGCATTGGTAACTGTCAGACCAAGTTTACTCATATATA
CTTTAGATTGATTTAAAACTTCATTTTTAATTTAAAAGGATCTAGGTGAAGATCCTTTTTGATAATCTCA
TGACCAAAATCCCTTAACGTGAGTTTTCGTTCCACTGAGCGTCAGACCCCGTAGAAAAGATCAAAGGATC
TTCTTGAGATCCTTTTTTTCTGCGCGTAATCTGCTGCTTGCAAACAAAAAAACCACCGCTACCAGCGGTG
GTTTGTTTGCCGGATCAAGAGCTACCAACTCTTTTTCCGAAGGTAACTGGCTTCAGCAGAGCGCAGATAC
CAAATACTGTTCTTCTAGTGTAGCCGTAGTTAGGCCACCACTTCAAGAACTCTGTAGCACCGCCTACATA
CCTCGCTCTGCTAATCCTGTTACCAGTGGCTGCTGCCAGTGGCGATAAGTCGTGTCTTACCGGGTTGGAC
TCAAGACGATAGTTACCGGATAAGGCGCAGCGGTCGGGCTGAACGGGGGGTTCGTGCACACAGCCCAGCT
TGGAGCGAACGACCTACACCGAACTGAGATACCTACAGCGTGAGCTATGAGAAAGCGCCACGCTTCCCGA
AGGGAGAAAGGCGGACAGGTATCCGGTAAGCGGCAGGGTCGGAACAGGAGAGCGCACGAGGGAGCTTCCA
GGGGGAAACGCCTGGTATCTTTATAGTCCTGTCGGGTTTCGCCACCTCTGACTTGAGCGTCGATTTTTGT
GATGCTCGTCAGGGGGGCGGAGCCTATGGAAAAACGCCAGCAACGCGGCCTTTTT
Features (pLannotate 1.2.2; 19 found; start..end, strand, type, name):
     39..279     +  promoter       U6 promoter: RNA polymerase III promoter for human U6 snRNA
    308..383     +  misc_RNA       gRNA scaffold: guide RNA scaffold for the Streptococcus pyogenes CRISPR/Cas9 system
    390..433     +  misc_RNA       gRNA scaffold (fragment): guide RNA scaffold for the Streptococcus pyogenes CRISPR/Cas9 system
    515..1228    +  CDS            EGFP: EGFP is a basic (constitutively fluorescent) green fluorescent protein published in 1996, derived from Aequorea victoria. It is reported to be a rapidly-maturing weak dimer with moderate acid sensitivity.
   1305..1590    +  enhancer       CMV enhancer: human cytomegalovirus immediate early enhancer; contains an 18-bp deletion relative to the standard CMV enhancer
   1592..1869    +  promoter       chicken β-actin promoter: No description available
   1870..2097    +  intron         hybrid intron: hybrid between chicken β-actin (CBA) and minute virus of mice (MMV) introns (Gray et al., 2011)
   2118..2145    +  CDS            3xHA (fragment): three tandem HA epitope tags
   2178..3779    +  CDS            Cas9(N): N-terminal portion of Streptococcus pyogenes Cas9 (Zetsche et al., 2015)
   3780..6278    +  CDS            Cas9(C): C-terminal portion of Streptococcus pyogenes Cas9 (Zetsche et al., 2015)
   6348..6459    +  polyA_signal   bGH poly(A) signal: bovine growth hormone polyadenylation signal
   6564..6704    +  repeat_region  AAV2 ITR: inverted terminal repeat of adeno-associated virus serotype 2 inverted
   6709..6760    -  misc_feature   bom (fragment): basis of mobility region from pBR322
   6779..7234    +  rep_origin     f1 ori (sequence partly withheld): f1 bacteriophage origin of replication; arrow indicates direction of (+) strand synthesis
   7235..7284    -  misc_feature   bom (fragment): basis of mobility region from pBR322
   7386..7421    -  CDS            rop (fragment): Rop protein, which maintains plasmids at low copy number; rop
   7516..7620    +  promoter       AmpR promoter: bla
   7621..8481    +  CDS            AmpR: β-lactamase; bla; confers resistance to ampicillin, carbenicillin, and related antibiotics
   8652..9240    +  rep_origin     ori: high-copy-number ColE1/pMB1/pBR322/pUC origin of replication
