[The description below was written by a language model from this plasmid's Addgene catalogue record and pLannotate feature annotations shown in this document.]
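Description:
pORANGE Cacnb4-GFP KI is a mammalian expression plasmid built on the pORANGE backbone, a single-vector CRISPR/Cas9 knock-in template designed for tagging endogenous proteins in neurons. It targets Cacnb4, the gene encoding the voltage-gated calcium channel auxiliary subunit CaVβ4, to place GFP near the C-terminus of the protein (recorded position H417). The listed target species are mouse and rat. In bacteria the plasmid is maintained through a high-copy ColE1/pUC-type origin and selected with ampicillin via the β-lactamase gene. An f1 origin and a single annotated AAV2 ITR are also present, along with small pBR322-derived fragments (bom, rop) that appear to be backbone remnants.

The 9,263 nt sequence carries three functional units. A human U6 RNA polymerase III promoter drives the Cacnb4-directed guide fused to the Streptococcus pyogenes gRNA scaffold. Downstream sits the promoterless EGFP coding sequence, which serves as the donor. A Cbh-type promoter, made up of the CMV enhancer, chicken β-actin promoter and hybrid CBA/MVM intron, then expresses S. pyogenes Cas9. Cas9 is annotated as contiguous N- and C-terminal portions, is preceded by an HA epitope fragment and ends with a bGH polyadenylation signal. Because the donor has no promoter of its own, GFP fluorescence should depend on integration into the Cas9-cut Cacnb4 locus, so the fusion protein is produced under native regulation rather than overexpressed. The feature table does not annotate the sequences flanking the donor, so the record does not show how the donor is released or integrated. The construct is intended for visualising the localisation and dynamics of endogenous CaVβ4 by fluorescence microscopy.
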