Addgene plasmid #139663: pORANGE Cacnb4-GFP KI
Purpose: Endogenous tagging of CaVβ4: C-terminal (amino acid position: H417)
Depositing lab: Harold MacGillavry. Depositing organization: Utrecht University. Publication: ORANGE: A CRISPR/Cas9-based genome editing toolbox for epitope tagging of endogenous proteins in neurons. Willems J, de Jong APH, Scheefhals N, Mertens E, Catsburg LAE, Poorthuis RB, de Winter F, Verhaagen J, Meye FJ, MacGillavry HD. PLoS Biol. 2020 Apr 10;18(4):e3000665. doi: 10.1371/journal.pbio.3000665. PubMed 32275651.
Backbone
  Vector backbone: pORANGE
  Backbone size w/o insert (bp): 9263
  Vector type: Mammalian Expression
Growth in bacteria
  Bacterial resistance: Ampicillin, 100 μg/mL
  Growth temperature: 37°C
  Growth strain: DH5alpha
  Copy number: High Copy
Gene/Insert
  Gene/Insert name: gRNA and GFP donor
  gRNA/shRNA sequence: GGCAGCCTCAAAGCCTATGT
  Species: M. musculus (mouse), R. norvegicus (rat)
  Promoter: U6 and Cbh
  Cloning method: Restriction Enzyme; 5′ cloning site Unknown (unknown if destroyed)
  Sequencing primers: 5′ aaggctgttagagagataattggaa; 3′ cgggccatttaccgtaagtt
Terms and licenses: Academic/Nonprofit Terms; Industry Terms: Not Available to Industry
How to cite: pORANGE Cacnb4-GFP KI was a gift from Harold MacGillavry (Addgene plasmid # 139663 ; http://n2t.net/addgene:139663 ; RRID:Addgene_139663)
